>Addgene plasmid #223815 | pET50delCT_Vipp1 | addgene full sequence | sequence record 485245 | Addgene NGS Result
AGCTTTACTGACGAGGTCGTTGAGGTTAGCCCGGACGACGCGGCCTAAACGGTCAAATAATCCCATATGT
ATATCTCCTTCTTAAAGTTAAACAAAATTATTTCTAGAGGGGAATTGTTATCCGCTCACAATTCCCCTAT
AGTGAGTCGTATTAATTTCGCGGGATCGAGATCGATCTCGATCCTCTACGCCGGACGCATCGTGGCCGGC
ATCACCGGCGCCACAGGTGCGGTTGCTGGCGCCTATATCGCCGACATCACCGATGGGGAAGATCGGGCTC
GCCACTTCGGGCTCATGAGCGCTTGTTTCGGCGTGGGTATGGTGGCAGGCCCCGTGGCCGGGGGACTGTT
GGGCGCCATCTCCTTGCATGCACCATTCCTTGCGGCGGCGGTGCTCAACGGCCTCAACCTACTACTGGGC
TGCTTCCTAATGCAGGAGTCGCATAAGGGAGAGCGTCGAGATCCCGGACACCATCGAATGGCGCAAAACC
TTTCGCGGTATGGCATGATAGCGCCCGGAAGAGAGTCAATTCAGGGTGGTGAATGTGAAACCAGTAACGT
TATACGATGTCGCAGAGTATGCCGGTGTCTCTTATCAGACCGTTTCCCGCGTGGTAAACCAGGCCAGCCA
CGTTTCTGCGAAAACGCGGGAAAAAGTGGAAGCGGCGATGGCGGAGCTGAATTACATTCCCAACCGCGTG
GCACAACAACTGGCGGGCAAACAGTCGTTGCTGATTGGCGTTACCACCTCCAGTCTGGCCCTGCACGCGC
CGTCGCAAATTGTCGCGGCGATTAAATCTCGCGCCGATCAACTGGGTGCCAGCGTGGTGGTGTCGATGGT
AGAACGAAGCGGCGTCGAAGCCTGTAAAGCGGCGGTGCACAATCTTCTCGCGCAACGCGTCAGTGGGCTG
ATCATTAACTATCCGCTGGATGACCAGGATGCCATTGCTGTGGAAGCTGCCTGCACTAATGTTCCGGCGT
TATTTCTTGATGTCTCTGACCAGACACCCATCAACAGTATTATTTTCTCCCATGAAGACGGTACGCGACT
GGGCGTGGAGCATCTGGTCGCATTGGGTCACCAGCAAATCGCGCTGTTAGCGGGCCCATTAAGTTCTGTC
TCGGCGCGTCTGCGTCTGGCTGGCTGGCATAAATATCTCACTCGCAATCAAATTCAGCCGATAGCGGAAC
GGGAAGGCGACTGGAGTGCCATGTCCGGTTTTCAACAAACCATGCAAATGCTGAATGAGGGCATCGTTCC
CACTGCGATGCTGGTTGCCAACGATCAGATGGCGCTGGGCGCAATGCGCGCCATTACCGAGTCCGGGCTG
CGCGTTGGTGCGGACATCTCGGTAGTGGGATACGACGATACCGAAGACAGCTCATGTTATATCCCGCCGT
TAACCACCATCAAACAGGATTTTCGCCTGCTGGGGCAAACCAGCGTGGACCGCTTGCTGCAACTCTCTCA
GGGCCAGGCGGTGAAGGGCAATCAGCTGTTGCCCGTCTCACTGGTGAAAAGAAAAACCACCCTGGCGCCC
AATACGCAAACCGCCTCTCCCCGCGCGTTGGCCGATTCATTAATGCAGCTGGCACGACAGGTTTCCCGAC
TGGAAAGCGGGCAGTGAGCGCAACGCAATTAATGTAAGTTAGCTCACTCATTAGGCACCGGGATCTCGAC
CGATGCCCTTGAGAGCCTTCAACCCAGTCAGCTCCTTCCGGTGGGCGCGGGGCATGACTAGCATGATCGT
GCTCCTGTCGTTGAGGACCCGGCTAGGCTGGCGGGGTTGCCTTACTGGTTAGCAGAATGAATCACCGATA
CGCGAGCGAACGTGAAGCGACTGCTGCTGCAAAACGTCTGCGACCTGAGCAACAACATGAATGGTCTTCG
GTTTCCGTGTTTCGTAAAGTCTGGAAACGCGGAAGTCAGCGCCCTGCACCATTATGTTCCGGATCTGCAT
CGCAGGATGCTGCTGGCTACCCTGTGGAACACCTACATCTGTATTAACGAAGCGCTGGCATTGACCCTGA
GTGATTTTTCTCTGGTCCCGCCGCATCCATACCGCCAGTTGTTTACCCTCACAACGTTCCAGTAACCGGG
CATGTTCATCATCAGTAACCCGTATCGTGAGCATCCTCTCTCGTTTCATCGGTATCATTACCCCCATGAA
CAGAAATCCCCCTTACACGGAGGCATCAGTGACCAAACAGGAAAAAACCGCCCTTAACATGGCCCGCTTT
ATCAGAAGCCAGACATTAACGCTTCTGGAGAAACTCAACGAGCTGGACGCGGATGAACAGGCAGACATCT
GTGAATCGCTTCACGACCACGCTGATGAGCTTTACCGCAGCTGCCTCGCGCGTTTCGGTGATGACGGTGA
AAACCTCTGACACATGCAGCTCCCGGAGACGGTCACAGCTTGTCTGTAAGCGGATGCCGGGAGCAGACAA
GCCCGTCAGGGCGCGTCAGCGGGTGTTGGCGGGTGTCGGGGCGCAGCCATGACCCAGTCACGTAGCGATA
GCGGAGTGTATACTGGCTTAACTATGCGGCATCAGAGCAGATTGTACTGAGAGTGCACCATTGCGGTGTG
AAATACCGCACAGATGCGTAAGGAGAAAATACCGCATCAGGCGCTCTTCCGCTTCCTCGCTCACTGACTC
GCTGCGCTCGGTCGTTCGGCTGCGGCGAGCGGTATCAGCTCACTCAAAGGCGGTAATACGGTTATCCACA
GAATCAGGGGATAACGCAGGAAAGAACATGTGAGCAAAAGGCCAGCAAAAGGCCAGGAACCGTAAAAAGG
CCGCGTTGCTGGCGTTTTTCCATAGGCTCCGCCCCCCTGACGAGCATCACAAAAATCGACGCTCAAGTCA
GAGGTGGCGAAACCCGACAGGACTATAAAGATACCAGGCGTTTCCCCCTGGAAGCTCCCTCGTGCGCTCT
CCTGTTCCGACCCTGCCGCTTACCGGATACCTGTCCGCCTTTCTCCCTTCGGGAAGCGTGGCGCTTTCTC
ATAGCTCACGCTGTAGGTATCTCAGTTCGGTGTAGGTCGTTCGCTCCAAGCTGGGCTGTGTGCACGAACC
CCCCGTTCAGCCCGACCGCTGCGCCTTATCCGGTAACTATCGTCTTGAGTCCAACCCGGTAAGACACGAC
TTATCGCCACTGGCAGCAGCCACTGGTAACAGGATTAGCAGAGCGAGGTATGTAGGCGGTGCTACAGAGT
TCTTGAAGTGGTGGCCTAACTACGGCTACACTAGAAGGACAGTATTTGGTATCTGCGCTCTGCTGAAGCC
AGTTACCTTCGGAAAAAGAGTTGGTAGCTCTTGATCCGGCAAACAAACCACCGCTGGTAGCGGTGGTTTT
TTTGTTTGCAAGCAGCAGATTACGCGCAGAAAAAAAGGATCTCAAGAAGATCCTTTGATCTTTTCTACGG
GGTCTGACGCTCAGTGGAACGAAAACTCACGTTAAGGGATTTTGGTCATGAACAATAAAACTGTCTGCTT
ACATAAACAGTAATACAAGGGGTGTTATGAGCCATATTCAACGGGAAACGTCTTGCTCTAGGCCGCGATT
AAATTCCAACATGGATGCTGATTTATATGGGTATAAATGGGCTCGCGATAATGTCGGGCAATCAGGTGCG
ACAATCTATCGATTGTATGGGAAGCCCGATGCGCCAGAGTTGTTTCTGAAACATGGCAAAGGTAGCGTTG
CCAATGATGTTACAGATGAGATGGTCAGACTAAACTGGCTGACGGAATTTATGCCTCTTCCGACCATCAA
GCATTTTATCCGTACTCCTGATGATGCATGGTTACTCACCACTGCGATCCCCGGCAAAACAGCATTCCAG
GTATTAGAAGAATATCCTGATTCAGGTGAAAATATTGTTGATGCGCTGGCAGTGTTCCTGCGCCGGTTGC
ATTCGATTCCTGTTTGTAATTGTCCTTTTAACAGTGATCGCGTATTTCGTCTCGCTCAGGCGCAATCACG
AATGAATAACGGTTTGGTTGATGCGAGTGATTTTGATGACGAGCGTAATGGCTGGCCTGTTGAACAAGTC
TGGAAAGAAATGCATAAACTTTTGCCATTCTCACCGGATTCAGTCGTCACTCATGGTGATTTCTCACTTG
ATAACCTTATTTTTGACGAGGGGAAATTAATAGGTTGTATTGATGTTGGACGAGTCGGAATCGCAGACCG
ATACCAGGATCTTGCCATCCTATGGAACTGCCTCGGTGAGTTTTCTCCTTCATTACAGAAACGGCTTTTT
CAAAAATATGGTATTGATAATCCTGATATGAATAAATTGCAGTTTCATTTGATGCTCGATGAGTTTTTCT
AAGAATTAATTCATGAGCGGATACATATTTGAATGTATTTAGAAAAATAAACAAATAGGGGTTCCGCGCA
CATTTCCCCGAAAAGTGCCACCTAAATTGTAAGCGTTAATATTTTGTTAAAATTCGCGTTAAATTTTTGT
TAAATCAGCTCATTTTTTAACCAATAGGCCGAAATCGGCAAAATCCCTTATAAATCAAAAGAATAGACCG
AGATAGGGT
[37 nt withheld, positions 4560-4596]
AAAGAACGTGGACTCCAACGTCAAAGG
[49 nt withheld, positions 4624-4672]
T
[91 nt withheld, positions 4674-4764]
G
[124 nt withheld, positions 4766-4889]
CCCATTCGCCAATCCGGATATAGTTCCTCCTTTCAGCAAAAAACCCCTCAAGACCCGTTTAGAGGCCCCA
AGGGGTTATGCTAGTTATTGCTCAGCGGTGGCAGCAGCCAACTCAGCTTCCTTTCGGGCTTTGTTTAGCA
GCCTAGGTTAATTAAGCCTCGAGAGCAGCAGAAGTAGAGCTGTCCATGTGCTGGCGTTCGAATTTAGCAG
CAGCGGTTTCTTTACTACCGCGTGGCACCAGAGCGAGCTCTGCGGCCGCAAGCTTGTCGACGGACGTCGG
GCGCGCCAAGGCCTGTACAGAATTCGGATCCTTAATGGTGATGGTGGTGATGGGGTCCCTGAAAGAGGAC
TTCAAGAGCCGCCAGATTATTTAACCGACGACGTAGGTCGTCCAATTCCTGGTCAATCACCGCATCATCT
TGACTGGCATTATTAGCTGGTACTGAGGAATCAACAGGAGCCGCTTCGAGTTGGGGCGTAGCGGCAGAGG
TTCCCGGTAATGCTCCACCGGCCATGGAAGCTTTCAGGGCGGCCAACTCGTCTTCTACCCCACTGCTGGC
TTCCAACTGGGCAAACTGGTTCTCGATGCCAAAGCCGGCTAACTCCCCTGCCGCTTGGGAAGTGGCTTCC
ATATCCAGTACCTTGTTCTCCATCCGTTCAAAAGCACTAGTAGCACTGCTAGTACCTAAGCCCCCGAGGG
TTTGCTGCAGTTCAGCATTAGCCTTGGCCGCTTTGGCCCTGGCCTGCAACATATTTTTCTTGGTTTTAGC
TTCGGAAATTTTTGCTTCTAGAGCCGCGAGGTTGCGACGGAGATTCTCCGACATGGTCCTCTGTTGGGCT
AGCTGGGTTTGGTACGCCGCCGCCGTATCTGTCAGACTTTTTTTGCGGGCCAGGGCTTCCCTAGCCAAAT
TTTCTTCCCCATTGGTGAGGGCTAATTTTGCCCGGTCTTCCCATTTCTTGGCTTCCTGGGTGTCTTGGTT
AAGACGTTGCTCTGTTCGTTTTTCTTCGGCGATCGTGCGGGCAACGGCCTGGCGGAGTTGCACCAGGTCT
TCCTGCATATCGATCACGGCCTGTTCCAGAACTTTTTCTGGATCTTC
Features (pLannotate 1.2.2; 20 found; start..end, strand, type, name):
     74..96      -  RBS            RBS: efficient ribosome binding site from bacteriophage T7 gene 10 (Olins and Rangwala, 1989)
    111..135     -  protein_bind   lac operator: The lac repressor binds to the lac operator to inhibit transcription in E. coli. This inhibition can be relieved by adding lactose or isopropyl-β-D-thiogalactopyranoside (IPTG). lac repressor encoded by lacI
    136..154     -  promoter       T7 promoter: promoter for bacteriophage T7 RNA polymerase
    180..459     +  CDS            TcR (fragment): tetracycline efflux protein; tet; confers resistance to tetracycline
    467..544     +  promoter       lacI promoter: lacI
    545..1627    +  CDS            lacI: lac repressor; lacI; The lac repressor binds to the lac operator to inhibit transcription in E. coli. This inhibition can be relieved by adding lactose or isopropyl-β-D-thiogalactopyranoside (IPTG).
   1640..1661    +  protein_bind   CAP binding site: CAP binding activates transcription in the presence of cAMP. E. coli catabolite activator protein
   1676..1740    +  CDS            TcR (fragment): tetracycline efflux protein; tet; confers resistance to tetracycline
   1802..2182    -  CDS            YPB1_ECOLX: Protein predicted: Swiss-Prot protein existence level 4. From Escherichia coli.
   2199..2390    +  CDS            rop: Rop protein, which maintains plasmids at low copy number; rop
   2492..2631    +  misc_feature   bom: basis of mobility region from pBR322
   2817..3405    -  rep_origin     ori: high-copy-number ColE1/pMB1/pBR322/pUC origin of replication
   3527..4342    +  CDS            KanR: aminoglycoside phosphotransferase; aph(3')-Ia; confers resistance to kanamycin in bacteria or G418 (Geneticin®) in eukaryotes
   4351..4408    -  promoter       AmpR promoter (fragment): bla
   4461..4889    -  rep_origin     f1 ori (sequence partly withheld): f1 bacteriophage origin of replication; arrow indicates direction of (+) strand synthesis
   4926..4973    -  terminator     T7 terminator: transcription terminator for bacteriophage T7 RNA polymerase
   4981..5024    -  CDS            SET1 (fragment): solubility-enhancement tag derived from T7 phage gene 10B
   5068..5112    -  CDS            S-Tag: affinity and epitope tag derived from pancreatic ribonuclease A
   5222..5245    -  CDS            HRV 3C site: recognition and cleavage site for human rhinovirus 3C and PreScission proteases
   5252..66      -  CDS            Y617_SYNY3 (across the origin): Experimental evidence at protein level: Swiss-Prot protein existence level 1. From Synechocystis sp. (strain PCC 6803 / Kazusa).
