>Addgene plasmid #223815 | pET50delCT_Vipp1 Sequencing Result | analyzer sequence | sequence record 448070
AGCTTTACTGACGAGGTCGTTGAGGTTAGCCCGGACGACGCGGCCTAAACGGTCAAATAATCCCATATGT
ATATCTCCTTCTTAAAGTTAAACAAAATTATTTCTAGAGGGGAATTGTTATCCGCTCACAATTCCCCTAT
AGTGAGTCGTATTAATTTCGCGGGATCGAGATCGATCTCGATCCTCTACGCCGGACGCATCGTGGCCGGC
ATCACCGGCGCCACAGGTGCGGTTGCTGGCGCCTATATCGCCGACATCACCGATGGGGAAGATCGGGCTC
GCCACTTCGGGCTCATGAGCGCTTGTTTCGGCGTGGGTATGGTGGCAGGCCCCGTGGCCGGGGGACTGTT
GGGCGCCATCTCCTTGCATGCACCATTCCTTGCGGCGGCGGTGCTCAACGGCCTCAACCTACTACTGGGC
TGCTTCCTAATGCAGGAGTCGCATAAGGGAGAGCGTCGAGATCCCGGACACCATCGAATGGCGCAAAACC
TTTCGCGGTATGGCATGATAGCGCCCGGAAGAGAGTCAATTCAGGGTGGTGAATGTGAAACCAGTAACGT
TATACGATGTCGCAGAGTATGCCGGTGTCTCTTATCAGACCGTTTCCCGCGTGGTAAACCAGGCCAGCCA
CGTTTCTGCGAAAACGCGGGAAAAAGTGGAAGCGGCGATGGCGGAGCTGAATTACATTCCCAACCGCGTG
GCACAACAACTGGCGGGCAAACAGTCGTTGCTGATTGGCGTTACCACCTCCAGTCTGGCCCTGCACGCGC
CGTCGCAAATTGTCGCGGCGATTAAATCTCGCGCCGATCAACTGGGTGCCAGCGTGGTGGTGTCGATGGT
AGAACGAAGCGGCGTCGAAGCCTGTAAAGCGGCGGTGCACAATCTTCTCGCGCAACGCGTCAGTGGGCTG
ATCATTAACTATCCGCTGGATGACCAGGATGCCATTGCTGTGGAAGCTGCCTGCACTAATGTTCCGGCGT
TATTTCTTGATGTCTCTGACCAGACACCCATCAACAGTATTATTTTCTCCCATGAAGACGGTACGCGACT
GGGCGTGGAGCATCTGGTCGCATTGGGTCACCAGCAAATCGCGCTGTTAGCGGGCCCATTAAGTTCTGTC
TCGGCGCGTCTGCGTCTGGCTGGCTGGCATAAATATCTCACTCGCAATCAAATTCAGCCGATAGCGGAAC
GGGAAGGCGACTGGAGTGCCATGTCCGGTTTTCAACAAACCATGCAAATGCTGAATGAGGGCATCGTTCC
CACTGCGATGCTGGTTGCCAACGATCAGATGGCGCTGGGCGCAATGCGCGCCATTACCGAGTCCGGGCTG
CGCGTTGGTGCGGACATCTCGGTAGTGGGATACGACGATACCGAAGACAGCTCATGTTATATCCCGCCGT
TAACCACCATCAAACAGGATTTTCGCCTGCTGGGGCAAACCAGCGTGGACCGCTTGCTGCAACTCTCTCA
GGGCCAGGCGGTGAAGGGCAATCAGCTGTTGCCCGTCTCACTGGTGAAAAGAAAAACCACCCTGGCGCCC
AATACGCAAACCGCCTCTCCCCGCGCGTTGGCCGATTCATTAATGCAGCTGGCACGACAGGTTTCCCGAC
TGGAAAGCGGGCAGTGAGCGCAACGCAATTAATGTAAGTTAGCTCACTCATTAGGCACCGGGATCTCGAC
CGATGCCCTTGAGAGCCTTCAACCCAGTCAGCTCCTTCCGGTGGGCGCGGGGCATGACTAGCATGATCGT
GCTCCTGTCGTTGAGGACCCGGCTAGGCTGGCGGGGTTGCCTTACTGGTTAGCAGAATGAATCACCGATA
CGCGAGCGAACGTGAAGCGACTGCTGCTGCAAAACGTCTGCGACCTGAGCAACAACATGAATGGTCTTCG
GTTTCCGTGTTTCGTAAAGTCTGGAAACGCGGAAGTCAGCGCCCTGCACCATTATGTTCCGGATCTGCAT
CGCAGGATGCTGCTGGCTACCCTGTGGAACACCTACATCTGTATTAACGAAGCGCTGGCATTGACCCTGA
GTGATTTTTCTCTGGTCCCGCCGCATCCATACCGCCAGTTGTTTACCCTCACAACGTTCCAGTAACCGGG
CATGTTCATCATCAGTAACCCGTATCGTGAGCATCCTCTCTCGTTTCATCGGTATCATTACCCCCATGAA
CAGAAATCCCCCTTACACGGAGGCATCAGTGACCAAACAGGAAAAAACCGCCCTTAACATGGCCCGCTTT
ATCAGAAGCCAGACATTAACGCTTCTGGAGAAACTCAACGAGCTGGACGCGGATGAACAGGCAGACATCT
GTGAATCGCTTCACGACCACGCTGATGAGCTTTACCGCAGCTGCCTCGCGCGTTTCGGTGATGACGGTGA
AAACCTCTGACACATGCAGCTCCCGGAGACGGTCACAGCTTGTCTGTAAGCGGATGCCGGGAGCAGACAA
GCCCGTCAGGGCGCGTCAGCGGGTGTTGGCGGGTGTCGGGGCGCAGCCATGACCCAGTCACGTAGCGATA
GCGGAGTGTATACTGGCTTAACTATGCGGCATCAGAGCAGATTGTACTGAGAGTGCACCATTGCGGTGTG
AAATACCGCACAGATGCGTAAGGAGAAAATACCGCATCAGGCGCTCTTCCGCTTCCTCGCTCACTGACTC
GCTGCGCTCGGTCGTTCGGCTGCGGCGAGCGGTATCAGCTCACTCAAAGGCGGTAATACGGTTATCCACA
GAATCAGGGGATAACGCAGGAAAGAACATGTGAGCAAAAGGCCAGCAAAAGGCCAGGAACCGTAAAAAGG
CCGCGTTGCTGGCGTTTTTCCATAGGCTCCGCCCCCCTGACGAGCATCACAAAAATCGACGCTCAAGTCA
GAGGTGGCGAAACCCGACAGGACTATAAAGATACCAGGCGTTTCCCCCTGGAAGCTCCCTCGTGCGCTCT
CCTGTTCCGACCCTGCCGCTTACCGGATACCTGTCCGCCTTTCTCCCTTCGGGAAGCGTGGCGCTTTCTC
ATAGCTCACGCTGTAGGTATCTCAGTTCGGTGTAGGTCGTTCGCTCCAAGCTGGGCTGTGTGCACGAACC
CCCCGTTCAGCCCGACCGCTGCGCCTTATCCGGTAACTATCGTCTTGAGTCCAACCCGGTAAGACACGAC
TTATCGCCACTGGCAGCAGCCACTGGTAACAGGATTAGCAGAGCGAGGTATGTAGGCGGTGCTACAGAGT
TCTTGAAGTGGTGGCCTAACTACGGCTACACTAGAAGGACAGTATTTGGTATCTGCGCTCTGCTGAAGCC
AGTTACCTTCGGAAAAAGAGTTGGTAGCTCTTGATCCGGCAAACAAACCACCGCTGGTAGCGGTGGTTTT
TTTGTTTGCAAGCAGCAGATTACGCGCAGAAAAAAAGGATCTCAAGAAGATCCTTTGATCTTTTCTACGG
GGTCTGACGCTCAGTGGAACGAAAACTCACGTTAAGGGATTTTGGTCATGAACAATAAAACTGTCTGCTT
ACATAAACAGTAATACAAGGGGTGTTATGAGCCATATTCAACGGGAAACGTCTTGCTCTAGGCCGCGATT
AAATTCCAACATGGATGCTGATTTATATGGGTATAAATGGGCTCGCGATAATGTCGGGCAATCAGGTGCG
ACAATCTATCGATTGTATGGGAAGCCCGATGCGCCAGAGTTGTTTCTGAAACATGGCAAAGGTAGCGTTG
CCAATGATGTTACAGATGAGATGGTCAGACTAAACTGGCTGACGGAATTTATGCCTCTTCCGACCATCAA
GCATTTTATCCGTACTCCTGATGATGCATGGTTACTCACCACTGCGATCCCCGGCAAAACAGCATTCCAG
GTATTAGAAGAATATCCTGATTCAGGTGAAAATATTGTTGATGCGCTGGCAGTGTTCCTGCGCCGGTTGC
ATTCGATTCCTGTTTGTAATTGTCCTTTTAACAGTGATCGCGTATTTCGTCTCGCTCAGGCGCAATCACG
AATGAATAACGGTTTGGTTGATGCGAGTGATTTTGATGACGAGCGTAATGGCTGGCCTGTTGAACAAGTC
TGGAAAGAAATGCATAAACTTTTGCCATTCTCACCGGATTCAGTCGTCACTCATGGTGATTTCTCACTTG
ATAACCTTATTTTTGACGAGGGGAAATTAATAGGTTGTATTGATGTTGGACGAGTCGGAATCGCAGACCG
ATACCAGGATCTTGCCATCCTATGGAACTGCCTCGGTGAGTTTTCTCCTTCATTACAGAAACGGCTTTTT
CAAAAATATGGTATTGATAATCCTGATATGAATAAATTGCAGTTTCATTTGATGCTCGATGAGTTTTTCT
AAGAATTAATTCATGAGCGGATACATATTTGAATGTATTTAGAAAAATAAACAAATAGGGGTTCCGCGCA
CATTTCCCCGAAAAGTGCCACCTAAATTGTAAGCGTTAATATTTTGTTAAAATTCGCGTTAAATTTTTGT
TAAATCAGCTCATTTTTTAACCAATAGGCCGAAATCGGCAAAATCCCTTATAAATCAAAAGAATAGACCG
AGATAGGGT
[37 nt withheld, positions 4560-4596]
AAAGAACGTGGACTCCAACGTCAAAGG
[49 nt withheld, positions 4624-4672]
T
[91 nt withheld, positions 4674-4764]
G
[124 nt withheld, positions 4766-4889]
CCCATTCGCCAATCCGGATATAGTTCCTCCTTTCAGCAAAAAACCCCTCAAGACCCGTTTAGAGGCCCCA
AGGGGTTATGCTAGTTATTGCTCAGCGGTGGCAGCAGCCAACTCAGCTTCCTTTCGGGCTTTGTTTAGCA
GCCTAGGTTAATTAAGCCTCGAGAGCAGCAGAAGTAGAGCTGTCCATGTGCTGGCGTTCGAATTTAGCAG
CAGCGGTTTCTTTACTACCGCGTGGCACCAGAGCGAGCTCTGCGGCCGCAAGCTTGTCGACGGACGTCGG
GCGCGCCAAGGCCTGTACAGAATTCGGATCCTTAATGGTGATGGTGGTGATGGGGTCCCTGAAAGAGGAC
TTCAAGAGCCGCATTTAACCGACGACGTAGGTCGTCCAATTCCTGGTCAATCACCGCATCATCTTGACTG
GCATTATTAGCTGGTACTGAGGAATCAACAGGAGCCGCTTCGAGTTGGGGCGTAGCGGCAGAGGTTCCCG
GTAATGCTCCACCGGCCATGGAAGCTTTCAGGGCGGCCAACTCGTCTTCTACCCCACTGCTGGCTTCCAA
CTGGGCAAACTGGTTCTCGATGCCAAAGCCGGCTAACTCCCCTGCCGCTTGGGAAGTGGCTTCCATATCC
AGTACCTTGTTCTCCATCCGTTCAAAAGCACTAGTAGCACTGCTAGTACCTAAGCCCCCGAGGGTTTGCT
GCAGTTCAGCATTAGCCTTGGCCGCTTTGGCCCTGGCCTGCAACATATTTTTCTTGGTTTTAGCTTCGGA
AATTTTTGCTTCTAGAGCCGCGAGGTTGCGACGGAGATTCTCCGACATGGTCCTCTGTTGGGCTAGCTGG
GTTTGGTACGCCGCCGCCGTATCTGTCAGACTTTTTTTGCGGGCCAGGGCTTCCCTAGCCAAATTTTCTT
CCCCATTGGTGAGGGCTAATTTTGCCCGGTCTTCCCATTTCTTGGCTTCCTGGGTGTCTTGGTTAAGACG
TTGCTCTGTTCGTTTTTCTTCGGCGATCGTGCGGGCAACGGCCTGGCGGAGTTGCACCAGGTCTTCCTGC
ATATCGATCACGGCCTGTTCCAGAACTTTTTCTGGATCTTC
Features (pLannotate 1.2.2; 20 found; start..end, strand, type, name):
     74..96      -  RBS            RBS: efficient ribosome binding site from bacteriophage T7 gene 10 (Olins and Rangwala, 1989)
    111..135     -  protein_bind   lac operator: The lac repressor binds to the lac operator to inhibit transcription in E. coli. This inhibition can be relieved by adding lactose or isopropyl-β-D-thiogalactopyranoside (IPTG). lac repressor encoded by lacI
    136..154     -  promoter       T7 promoter: promoter for bacteriophage T7 RNA polymerase
    180..459     +  CDS            TcR (fragment): tetracycline efflux protein; tet; confers resistance to tetracycline
    467..544     +  promoter       lacI promoter: lacI
    545..1627    +  CDS            lacI: lac repressor; lacI; The lac repressor binds to the lac operator to inhibit transcription in E. coli. This inhibition can be relieved by adding lactose or isopropyl-β-D-thiogalactopyranoside (IPTG).
   1640..1661    +  protein_bind   CAP binding site: CAP binding activates transcription in the presence of cAMP. E. coli catabolite activator protein
   1676..1740    +  CDS            TcR (fragment): tetracycline efflux protein; tet; confers resistance to tetracycline
   1802..2182    -  CDS            YPB1_ECOLX: Protein predicted: Swiss-Prot protein existence level 4. From Escherichia coli.
   2199..2390    +  CDS            rop: Rop protein, which maintains plasmids at low copy number; rop
   2492..2631    +  misc_feature   bom: basis of mobility region from pBR322
   2817..3405    -  rep_origin     ori: high-copy-number ColE1/pMB1/pBR322/pUC origin of replication
   3527..4342    +  CDS            KanR: aminoglycoside phosphotransferase; aph(3')-Ia; confers resistance to kanamycin in bacteria or G418 (Geneticin®) in eukaryotes
   4351..4408    -  promoter       AmpR promoter (fragment): bla
   4461..4889    -  rep_origin     f1 ori (sequence partly withheld): f1 bacteriophage origin of replication; arrow indicates direction of (+) strand synthesis
   4926..4973    -  terminator     T7 terminator: transcription terminator for bacteriophage T7 RNA polymerase
   4981..5024    -  CDS            SET1 (fragment): solubility-enhancement tag derived from T7 phage gene 10B
   5068..5112    -  CDS            S-Tag: affinity and epitope tag derived from pancreatic ribonuclease A
   5222..5245    -  CDS            HRV 3C site: recognition and cleavage site for human rhinovirus 3C and PreScission proteases
   5252..66      -  CDS            Y617_SYNY3 (across the origin): Experimental evidence at protein level: Swiss-Prot protein existence level 1. From Synechocystis sp. (strain PCC 6803 / Kazusa).
