[The description below was written by a language model from this plasmid's Addgene catalogue record and pLannotate feature annotations shown in this document.]
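Description:
pET50delCT_Vipp1 is a bacterial expression plasmid built on a pET50 backbone for producing Vipp1 (also called IM30) from the cyanobacterium Synechocystis sp. PCC6803 in E. coli. The sequenced record is about 6 kb. It replicates from a ColE1/pBR322-type origin that is accompanied by the rop gene and the bom region, consistent with the catalogue's low-copy designation. Selection is by kanamycin through an aminoglycoside phosphotransferase gene. An f1 origin is also present, and short tetracycline-resistance gene fragments are non-functional remnants of the pBR322 lineage.

Expression follows the standard pET arrangement. A T7 promoter with an adjacent lac operator drives the insert, translation starts from the efficient T7 gene 10 ribosome binding site, and the transcript ends at a T7 terminator. The plasmid-borne lacI gene supplies repressor, which keeps the cassette off until IPTG is added in a host that provides T7 RNA polymerase. The Vipp1 coding sequence, annotated as the Synechocystis protein Y617_SYNY3, spans the numbering origin of the circular record. An HRV 3C (PreScission) protease site follows directly downstream.

The catalogue describes a C-terminal 6xHis tag, which would allow metal-affinity purification and then removal by 3C cleavage. The automated annotation did not mark the His tag as a separate feature. An S-Tag and a fragment of the SET1 solubility tag are annotated between the 3C site and the terminator. The record does not say whether these lie in the translated reading frame or are untranslated backbone remnants. The associated work concerns the structural basis of Vipp1 membrane binding and its assembly into rings, rods and carpets, so the plasmid serves to produce recombinant protein for such structural and biochemical studies.
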