Addgene plasmid #223815: pET50delCT_Vipp1
Purpose: Bacterial expression of Vipp1 with C-terminal 6x His-Tag and 3C cleavage site
Depositing lab: Carsten Sachse. Depositing organization: Forschungszentrum Juelich GmbH. Publication: Structural basis for Vipp1 membrane binding: from loose coats and carpets to ring and rod assemblies. Junglas B, Kartte D, Kutzner M, Hellmann N, Ritter I, Schneider D, Sachse C. Nat Struct Mol Biol. 2025 Mar;32(3):555-570. doi: 10.1038/s41594-024-01399-z. Epub 2024 Oct 8. PubMed 39379528.
Backbone
  Vector backbone: pET50
  Vector type: Bacterial Expression
Growth in bacteria
  Bacterial resistance: Kanamycin, 50 μg/mL
  Growth temperature: 37°C
  Growth strain: DH5alpha
  Copy number: Low Copy
Gene/Insert
  Gene/Insert name: Vipp1 (alt name: IM30)
  Species: Synechocystis sp. PCC6803
  Tag / fusion protein: 6xHis (C terminal on insert)
Terms and licenses: Academic/Nonprofit Terms; Industry Terms: Not Available to Industry
How to cite: pET50delCT_Vipp1 was a gift from Carsten Sachse (Addgene plasmid # 223815 ; http://n2t.net/addgene:223815 ; RRID:Addgene_223815)
